Addgene plasmid #220899: AAV-haA3A-CBE-G-C
Purpose: AAV genome encoding the C-terminal of haA3A-CBE-G, and sgRNA
Depositing lab: Dali Li. Depositing organization: East China Normal University. Publication: Engineering APOBEC3A deaminase for highly accurate and efficient base editing. Yang L, Huo Y, Wang M, Zhang D, Zhang T, Wu H, Rao X, Meng H, Yin S, Mei J, Zhang D, Chen X, Lv J, Liu M, Cheng Y, Guan Y, Feng B, Song G, Yi C, Liu M, Zeng F, Wang L, Li D. Nat Chem Biol. 2024 Mar 29. doi: 10.1038/s41589-024-01595-4. PubMed 38553609.
Backbone
  Vector backbone: pAAV
  Total vector size (bp): 7137
  Vector type: Mammalian Expression, AAV
Growth in bacteria
  Bacterial resistance: Ampicillin, 100 μg/mL
  Growth temperature: 37°C
  Growth strain: DH5alpha
  Copy number: High Copy
Gene/Insert
  Gene/Insert name: haA3A-CBE-G-C
  Insert size (bp): 2946
Terms and licenses: Academic/Nonprofit Terms; Industry Terms: Not Available to Industry
How to cite: AAV-haA3A-CBE-G-C was a gift from Dali Li (Addgene plasmid # 220899 ; http://n2t.net/addgene:220899 ; RRID:Addgene_220899)
