[The description below was written by a language model from this plasmid's Addgene catalogue record and pLannotate feature annotations shown in this document.]
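Description:
AAV-haA3A-CBE-G-C is an AAV transfer plasmid on a pAAV backbone (about 7.1 kb) that carries the C-terminal half of haA3A-CBE-G, an engineered APOBEC3A-based cytosine base editor, together with an sgRNA expression cassette. It is propagated in E. coli through a high-copy ColE1/pUC-type origin with ampicillin selection (AmpR under its own bla promoter). The backbone also holds an f1 origin and small remnants of pBR322 rop and bom sequences.

The region to be packaged is bounded by AAV2 inverted terminal repeats. One ITR is annotated in full, while the other is detected only as short fragments, which may reflect the difficulty of sequencing or annotating these repeats. Inside, a human U6 Pol III promoter sits upstream of an S. pyogenes Cas9 gRNA scaffold, with a short gap between them where a spacer would lie; the record does not state a target or whether a spacer is present. Downstream, a CMV enhancer/promoter drives an open reading frame containing a C-terminal portion of SpCas9, followed by a uracil glycosylase inhibitor (UGI) domain, which blocks uracil excision so that C-to-U edits are retained, and a 3xHA epitope tag for detection. The transcript ends in a bGH polyadenylation signal. Unannotated stretches flank the Cas9 fragment, and the record does not say what they encode. A residual attB2 fragment lies after the cassette.

Because a full base editor exceeds AAV packaging capacity, this construct is presumably meant to be co-delivered with a companion vector encoding the N-terminal half, including the deaminase. The record does not describe how the two halves are rejoined.
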