Features (pLannotate 1.2.2; 19 found; start..end, strand, type, name):
      1..141     -  repeat_region  AAV2 ITR: inverted terminal repeat of adeno-associated virus serotype 2 inverted
    154..394     +  promoter       U6 promoter: RNA polymerase III promoter for human U6 snRNA
    421..496     +  misc_RNA       gRNA scaffold: guide RNA scaffold for the Streptococcus pyogenes CRISPR/Cas9 system
    516..895     +  enhancer       CMV enhancer: human cytomegalovirus immediate early enhancer
    896..1099    +  promoter       CMV promoter: human cytomegalovirus (CMV) immediate early promoter
   1245..3205    +  CDS            Cas9(C) (fragment): C-terminal portion of Streptococcus pyogenes Cas9 (Zetsche et al., 2015)
   3684..3932    +  CDS            UGI: UNGI_BPPB2 - Experimental evidence at protein level: Swiss-Prot protein existence level 1. This protein binds specifically and reversibly to the host uracil-DNA glycosylase, preventing removal of uracil residues from PBS2 DNA by the host uracil-excision repair system. From Bacillus phage PBS2 (Bacteriophage PBS2).
   4002..4082    +  CDS            3xHA: three tandem HA epitope tags
   4116..4227    +  polyA_signal   bGH poly(A) signal: bovine growth hormone polyadenylation signal
   4356..4377    -  protein_bind   attB2 (fragment): mutant version of attB; recombination site for the Gateway® BP reaction BP Clonase™
   4435..4462    -  repeat_region  AAV2 ITR (fragment): inverted terminal repeat of adeno-associated virus serotype 2 inverted
   4491..4518    -  repeat_region  AAV2 ITR (fragment): inverted terminal repeat of adeno-associated virus serotype 2 inverted
   4591..5179    -  rep_origin     ori: high-copy-number ColE1/pMB1/pBR322/pUC origin of replication
   5350..6210    -  CDS            AmpR: β-lactamase; bla; confers resistance to ampicillin, carbenicillin, and related antibiotics
   6211..6315    -  promoter       AmpR promoter: bla
   6410..6445    +  CDS            rop (fragment): Rop protein, which maintains plasmids at low copy number; rop
   6547..6596    +  misc_feature   bom (fragment): basis of mobility region from pBR322
   6597..7052    -  rep_origin     f1 ori (sequence partly withheld): f1 bacteriophage origin of replication; arrow indicates direction of (+) strand synthesis
   7071..7122    +  misc_feature   bom (fragment): basis of mobility region from pBR322
>Addgene plasmid #220899 | AAV-haA3A-CBE-G-C | addgene full sequence | sequence record 441098 | Addgene NGS Result
CCTGCAGGCAGCTGCGCGCTCGCTCGCTCACTGAGGCCGCCCGGGCAAAGCCCGGGCGTCGGGCGACCTT
TGGTCGCCCGGCCTCAGTGAGCGAGCGAGCGCGCAGAGAGGGAGTGGCCAACTCCATCACTAGGGGTTCC
TGCGGCCGCTAGCGAGGGCCTATTTCCCATGATTCCTTCATATTTGCATATACGATACAAGGCTGTTAGA
GAGATAATTGGAATTAATTTGACTGTAAACACAAAGATATTAGTACAAAATACGTGACGTAGAAAGTAAT
AATTTCTTGGGTAGTTTGCAGTTTTAAAATTATGTTTTAAAATGGACTATCATATGCTTACCGTAACTTG
AAAGTATTTCGATTTCTTGGCTTTATATATCTTGTGGAAAGGACGAAACACCGGGTCTTCGAGAAGACCT
GTTTTAGAGCTAGAAATAGCAAGTTAAAATAAGGCTAGTCCGTTATCAACTTGAAAAAGTGGCACCGAGT
CGGTGCTTTTTTTATGCATGGTACCGACATTGATTATTGACTAGTTATTAATAGTAATCAATTACGGGGT
CATTAGTTCATAGCCCATATATGGAGTTCCGCGTTACATAACTTACGGTAAATGGCCCGCCTGGCTGACC
GCCCAACGACCCCCGCCCATTGACGTCAATAATGACGTATGTTCCCATAGTAACGCCAATAGGGACTTTC
CATTGACGTCAATGGGTGGAGTATTTACGGTAAACTGCCCACTTGGCAGTACATCAAGTGTATCATATGC
CAAGTACGCCCCCTATTGACGTCAATGACGGTAAATGGCCCGCCTGGCATTATGCCCAGTACATGACCTT
ATGGGACTTTCCTACTTGGCAGTACATCTACGTATTAGTCATCGCTATTACCATGGTGATGCGGTTTTGG
CAGTACATCAATGGGCGTGGATAGCGGTTTGACTCACGGGGATTTCCAAGTCTCCACCCCATTGACGTCA
ATGGGAGTTTGTTTTGGCACCAAAATCAACGGGACTTTCCAAAATGTCGTAACAACTCCGCCCCATTGAC
GCAAATGGGCGGTAGGCGTGTACGGTGGGAGGTCTATATAAGCAGAGCTGGTTTAGTGAACCGTCAGATC
CGCTAGAACCGGTGCCACCATGATAAAGATTGCCACCAGAAAGTATCTGGGCAAGCAGAACGTGTATGAC
ATCGGCGTGGAGAGAGACCACAACTTCGCCCTGAAGAACGGCTTCATCGCCAGCTCCGGCCAGGGCGATA
GCCTGCACGAGCACATTGCCAATCTGGCCGGCAGCCCCGCCATTAAGAAGGGCATCCTGCAGACAGTGAA
GGTGGTGGACGAGCTCGTGAAAGTGATGGGCCGGCACAAGCCCGAGAACATCGTGATCGAAATGGCCAGA
GAGAACCAGACCACCCAGAAGGGACAGAAGAACAGCCGCGAGAGAATGAAGCGGATCGAAGAGGGCATCA
AAGAGCTGGGCAGCCAGATCCTGAAAGAACACCCCGTGGAAAACACCCAGCTGCAGAACGAGAAGCTGTA
CCTGTACTACCTGCAGAATGGGCGGGATATGTACGTGGACCAGGAACTGGACATCAACCGGCTGTCCGAC
TACGATGTGGACCATATCGTGCCTCAGAGCTTTCTGAAGGACGACTCCATCGACAACAAGGTGCTGACCA
GAAGCGACAAGAACCGGGGCAAGAGCGACAACGTGCCCTCCGAAGAGGTCGTGAAGAAGATGAAGAACTA
CTGGCGGCAGCTGCTGAACGCCAAGCTGATTACCCAGAGAAAGTTCGACAATCTGACCAAGGCCGAGAGA
GGCGGCCTGAGCGAACTGGATAAGGCCGGCTTCATCAAGAGACAGCTGGTGGAAACCCGGCAGATCACAA
AGCACGTGGCACAGATCCTGGACTCCCGGATGAACACTAAGTACGACGAGAATGACAAGCTGATCCGGGA
AGTGAAAGTGATCACCCTGAAGTCCAAGCTGGTGTCCGATTTCCGGAAGGATTTCCAGTTTTACAAAGTG
CGCGAGATCAACAACTACCACCACGCCCACGACGCCTACCTGAACGCCGTCGTGGGAACCGCCCTGATCA
AAAAGTACCCTAAGCTGGAAAGCGAGTTCGTGTACGGCGACTACAAGGTGTACGACGTGCGGAAGATGAT
CGCCAAGAGCGAGCAGGAAATCGGCAAGGCTACCGCCAAGTACTTCTTCTACAGCAACATCATGAACTTT
TTCAAGACCGAGATTACCCTGGCCAACGGCGAGATCCGGAAGCGGCCTCTGATCGAGACAAACGGCGAAA
CCGGGGAGATCGTGTGGGATAAGGGCCGGGATTTTGCCACCGTGCGGAAAGTGCTGAGCATGCCCCAAGT
GAATATCGTGAAAAAGACCGAGGTGCAGACAGGCGGCTTCAGCAAAGAGTCTATCCTGCCCAAGAGGAAC
AGCGATAAGCTGATCGCCAGAAAGAAGGACTGGGACCCTAAGAAGTACGGCGGCTTCGACAGCCCCACCG
TGGCCTATTCTGTGCTGGTGGTGGCCAAAGTGGAAAAGGGCAAGTCCAAGAAACTGAAGAGTGTGAAAGA
GCTGCTGGGGATCACCATCATGGAAAGAAGCAGCTTCGAGAAGAATCCCATCGACTTTCTGGAAGCCAAG
GGCTACAAAGAAGTGAAAAAGGACCTGATCATCAAGCTGCCTAAGTACTCCCTGTTCGAGCTGGAAAACG
GCCGGAAGAGAATGCTGGCCTCTGCCGGCGAACTGCAGAAGGGAAACGAACTGGCCCTGCCCTCCAAATA
TGTGAACTTCCTGTACCTGGCCAGCCACTATGAGAAGCTGAAGGGCTCCCCCGAGGATAATGAGCAGAAA
CAGCTGTTTGTGGAACAGCACAAGCACTACCTGGACGAGATCATCGAGCAGATCAGCGAGTTCTCCAAGA
GAGTGATCCTGGCCGACGCTAATCTGGACAAAGTGCTGTCCGCCTACAACAAGCACCGGGATAAGCCCAT
CAGAGAGCAGGCCGAGAATATCATCCACCTGTTTACCCTGACCAATCTGGGAGCCCCTGCCGCCTTCAAG
TACTTTGACACCACCATCGACCGGAAGAGGTACACCAGCACCAAAGAGGTGCTGGACGCCACCCTGATCC
ACCAGAGCATCACCGGCCTGTACGAGACACGGATCGACCTGTCTCAGCTGGGAGGTGACTCTGGCGGCTC
AAAAAGAACCGCCGACGGCAGCGAATTCGAGCCCAAGAAGAAGAGGAAAGTCGGAAGCGGAGCTACTAAC
TTCAGCCTGCTGAAGCAGGCTGGAGACGTGGAGGAGAACCCTGGACCTACTAATCTGAGCGACATCATTG
AGAAGGAGACTGGGAAACAGCTGGTCATTCAGGAGTCCATCCTGATGCTGCCTGAGGAGGTGGAGGAAGT
GATCGGCAACAAGCCAGAGTCTGACATCCTGGTGCACACCGCCTACGACGAGTCCACAGATGAGAATGTG
ATGCTGCTGACCTCTGACGCCCCCGAGTATAAGCCTTGGGCCCTGGTCATCCAGGATTCTAACGGCGAGA
ATAAGATCAAGATGCTGAGCGGAGGATCCCCCAAGAAGAAGAGGAAAGTCGGATCCGGAGAGGGCAGAGG
AAGTCTGCTAACATGCGGTGACGTCGAGGAGAATCCTGGCCCAACCAACCTGTCTGACATCATCGAGAAG
GAGACAGGCAAGCAGCTGGTCATCCAGGAGAGCATCCTGATGCTGCCCGAAGAAGTCGAAGAAGTGATCG
GAAACAAGCCTGAGAGCGATATCCTGGTCCATACCGCCTACGACGAGAGTACCGACGAAAATGTGATGCT
GCTGACATCCGACGCCCCAGAGTATAAGCCCTGGGCTCTGGTCATCCAGGATTCCAACGGAGAGAACAAA
ATCAAAATGCTGTCTGGCGGCTCAAAAAGAACCGCCGACGGCAGCGAATTCGAGCCCAAGAAGAAGAGGA
AAGTCGGATCCTACCCATACGATGTTCCAGATTACGCTTATCCCTACGACGTGCCTGATTATGCATACCC
ATATGATGTCCCCGACTATGCCTAAGAATTCCTAGAGCTCGCTGATCAGCCTCGACTGTGCCTTCTAGTT
GCCAGCCATCTGTTGTTTGCCCCTCCCCCGTGCCTTCCTTGACCCTGGAAGGTGCCACTCCCACTGTCCT
TTCCTAATAAAATGAGGAAATTGCATCGCATTGTCTGAGTAGGTGTCATTCTATTCTGGGGGGTGGGGTG
GGGCAGGACAGCAAGGGGGAGGATTGGGAAGAGAATAGCAGGCATGCTGGGGAGGATCCGGTACCAAGGT
CGGGCAGGAATCTAGACCCAGCTTTCTTGTACAAAGTTGGCATTAGAGCTCGCGGCCGCAGGAACCCCTA
GTGATGGAGTTGGCCACTCCCTCTCTGCGCGCTCGCTCGCTCACTGAGGCCGGGCGACCAAAGGTCGCCC
GACGCCCGGGCGGCCTCAGTGAGCGAGCGAGCGCGCAGCTGCCTGCAGGACATGTGAGCAAAAGGCCAGC
AAAAGGCCAGGAACCGTAAAAAGGCCGCGTTGCTGGCGTTTTTCCATAGGCTCCGCCCCCCTGACGAGCA
TCACAAAAATCGACGCTCAAGTCAGAGGTGGCGAAACCCGACAGGACTATAAAGATACCAGGCGTTTCCC
CCTGGAAGCTCCCTCGTGCGCTCTCCTGTTCCGACCCTGCCGCTTACCGGATACCTGTCCGCCTTTCTCC
CTTCGGGAAGCGTGGCGCTTTCTCATAGCTCACGCTGTAGGTATCTCAGTTCGGTGTAGGTCGTTCGCTC
CAAGCTGGGCTGTGTGCACGAACCCCCCGTTCAGCCCGACCGCTGCGCCTTATCCGGTAACTATCGTCTT
GAGTCCAACCCGGTAAGACACGACTTATCGCCACTGGCAGCAGCCACTGGTAACAGGATTAGCAGAGCGA
GGTATGTAGGCGGTGCTACAGAGTTCTTGAAGTGGTGGCCTAACTACGGCTACACTAGAAGAACAGTATT
TGGTATCTGCGCTCTGCTGAAGCCAGTTACCTTCGGAAAAAGAGTTGGTAGCTCTTGATCCGGCAAACAA
ACCACCGCTGGTAGCGGTGGTTTTTTTGTTTGCAAGCAGCAGATTACGCGCAGAAAAAAAGGATCTCAAG
AAGATCCTTTGATCTTTTCTACGGGGTCTGACGCTCAGTGGAACGAAAACTCACGTTAAGGGATTTTGGT
CATGAGATTATCAAAAAGGATCTTCACCTAGATCCTTTTAAATTAAAAATGAAGTTTTAAATCAATCTAA
AGTATATATGAGTAAACTTGGTCTGACAGTTACCAATGCTTAATCAGTGAGGCACCTATCTCAGCGATCT
GTCTATTTCGTTCATCCATAGTTGCCTGACTCCCCGTCGTGTAGATAACTACGATACGGGAGGGCTTACC
ATCTGGCCCCAGTGCTGCAATGATACCGCGAGACCCACGCTCACCGGCTCCAGATTTATCAGCAATAAAC
CAGCCAGCCGGAAGGGCCGAGCGCAGAAGTGGTCCTGCAACTTTATCCGCCTCCATCCAGTCTATTAATT
GTTGCCGGGAAGCTAGAGTAAGTAGTTCGCCAGTTAATAGTTTGCGCAACGTTGTTGCCATTGCTACAGG
CATCGTGGTGTCACGCTCGTCGTTTGGTATGGCTTCATTCAGCTCCGGTTCCCAACGATCAAGGCGAGTT
ACATGATCCCCCATGTTGTGCAAAAAAGCGGTTAGCTCCTTCGGTCCTCCGATCGTTGTCAGAAGTAAGT
TGGCCGCAGTGTTATCACTCATGGTTATGGCAGCACTGCATAATTCTCTTACTGTCATGCCATCCGTAAG
ATGCTTTTCTGTGACTGGTGAGTACTCAACCAAGTCATTCTGAGAATAGTGTATGCGGCGACCGAGTTGC
TCTTGCCCGGCGTCAATACGGGATAATACCGCGCCACATAGCAGAACTTTAAAAGTGCTCATCATTGGAA
AACGTTCTTCGGGGCGAAAACTCTCAAGGATCTTACCGCTGTTGAGATCCAGTTCGATGTAACCCACTCG
TGCACCCAACTGATCTTCAGCATCTTTTACTTTCACCAGCGTTTCTGGGTGAGCAAAAACAGGAAGGCAA
AATGCCGCAAAAAAGGGAATAAGGGCGACACGGAAATGTTGAATACTCATACTCTTCCTTTTTCAATATT
ATTGAAGCATTTATCAGGGTTATTGTCTCATGAGCGGATACATATTTGAATGTATTTAGAAAAATAAACA
AATAGGGGTTCCGCGCACATTTCCCCGAAAAGTGCCACCTGACGTCTAAGAAACCATTATTATCATGACA
TTAACCTATAAAAATAGGCGTATCACGAGGCCCTTTCGTCTCGCGCGTTTCGGTGATGACGGTGAAAACC
TCTGACACATGCAGCTCCCGGAGACGGTCACAGCTTGTCTGTAAGCGGATGCCGGGAGCAGACAAGCCCG
TCAGGGCGCGTCAGCGGGTGTTGGCGGGTGTCGGGGCTGGCTTAACTATGCGGCATCAGAGCAGATTGTA
CTGAGAGTGCACCATAAAATTGTAAACGTTAATATTTTGTTAAAATTCGCGTTAAATTTTTGTTAAATCA
GCTCATTTTTTAACCAATAGACCGAAATCGGCAAAATCCCTTATAAATCAAAAGAATAGCCCGAGATAGA
GT
[37 nt withheld, positions 6723-6759]
AAAGAACGTGGACTCCAACGTCAAAGG
[141 nt withheld, positions 6787-6927]
G
[46 nt withheld, positions 6929-6974]
A
[95 nt withheld, positions 6976-7070]
TATGCGGTGTGAAATACCGCACAGATGCGTAAGGAGAAAATACCGCATCAGGCGCC
